>Addgene plasmid #164532 | GP736 | depositor full sequence | sequence record 319436 | GP736  sequence 10124 bps
ATTACAAAATTTGTGAAAGATTGACTGGTATTCTTAACTATGTTGCTCCTTTTACGCTATGTGGATACGC
TGCTTTAATGCCTTTGTATCATGCTATTGCTTCCCGTATGGCTTTCATTTTCTCCTCCTTGTATAAATCC
TGGTTGCTGTCTCTTTATGAGGAGTTGTGGCCCGTTGTCAGGCAACGTGGCGTGGTGTGCACTGTGTTTG
CTGACGCAACCCCCACTGGTTGGGGCATTGCCACCACCTGTCAGCTCCTTTCCGGGACTTTCGCTTTCCC
CCTCCCTATTGCCACGGCGGAACTCATCGCCGCCTGCCTTGCCCGCTGCTGGACAGGGGCTCGGCTGTTG
GGCACTGACAATTCCGTGGTGTTGTCGGGGAAATCATCGTCCTTTCCTTGGCTGCTCGCCTGTGTTGCCA
CCTGGATTCTGCGCGGGACGTCCTTCTGCTACGTCCCTTCGGCCCTCAATCCAGCGGACCTTCCTTCCCG
CGGCCTGCTGCCGGCTCTGCGGCCTCTTCCGCGTCTTCGCCTTCGCCCTCAGACGAGTCGGATCTCCCTT
TGGGCCGCCTCCCCGCCTGGTACCTTTAAGACCAATGACTTACAAGGCAGCTGTAGATCTTAGCCACTTT
TTAAAAGAAAAGGGGGGACTGGAAGGGCTAATTCACTCCCAACGAAGACAAGATCACCTGCAGGACAGGC
GCGCCCTGCTTTTTGCTTGTACTGGGTCTCTCTGGTTAGACCAGATCTGAGCCTGGGAGCTCTCTGGCTA
ACTAGGGAACCCACTGCTTAAGCCTCAATAAAGCTTGCCTTGAGTGCTTCAAGTAGTGTGTGCCCGTCTG
TTGTGTGACTCTGGTAACTAGAGATCCCTCAGACCCTTTTAGTCAGTGTGGAAAATCTCTAGCACCCGGG
CGATTAAGGAAAGGGCTAGATCATTCTTGAAGACGAAAGGGCCTCGTGATACGCCTATTTTTATAGGTTA
ATGTCATGATAATAATGGTTTCTTAGACGTCAGGTGGCACTTTTCGGGGAAATGTGCGCGGAACCCCTAT
TTGTTTATTTTTCTAAATACATTCAAATATGTATCCGCTCATGAGACAATAACCCTGATAAATGCTTCAA
TAATATTGAAAAAGGAAGAGTATGAGTATTCAACATTTCCGTGTCGCCCTTATTCCCTTTTTTGCGGCAT
TTTGCCTTCCTGTTTTTGCTCACCCAGAAACGCTGGTGAAAGTAAAAGATGCTGAAGATCAGTTGGGTGC
ACGAGTGGGTTACATCGAACTGGATCTCAACAGCGGTAAGATCCTTGAGAGTTTTCGCCCCGAAGAACGT
TTTCCAATGATGAGCACTTTTAAAGTTCTGCTATGTGGCGCGGTATTATCCCGTGTTGACGCCGGGCAAG
AGCAACTCGGTCGCCGCATACACTATTCTCAGAATGACTTGGTTGAGTACTCACCAGTCACAGAAAAGCA
TCTTACGGATGGCATGACAGTAAGAGAATTATGCAGTGCTGCCATAACCATGAGTGATAACACTGCGGCC
AACTTACTTCTGACAACGATCGGAGGACCGAAGGAGCTAACCGCTTTTTTGCACAACATGGGGGATCATG
TAACTCGCCTTGATCGTTGGGAACCGGAGCTGAATGAAGCCATACCAAACGACGAGCGTGACACCACGAT
GCCTGTAGCAATGGCAACAACGTTGCGCAAACTATTAACTGGCGAACTACTTACTCTAGCTTCCCGGCAA
CAATTAATAGACTGGATGGAGGCGGATAAAGTTGCAGGACCACTTCTGCGCTCGGCCCTTCCGGCTGGCT
GGTTTATTGCTGATAAATCTGGAGCCGGTGAGCGTGGGTCTCGCGGTATCATTGCAGCACTGGGGCCAGA
TGGTAAGCCCTCCCGTATCGTAGTTATCTACACGACGGGGAGTCAGGCAACTATGGATGAACGAAATAGA
CAGATCGCTGAGATAGGTGCCTCACTGATTAAGCATTGGTAACTGTCAGACCAAGTTTACTCATATATAC
TTTAGATTGATTTAAAACTTCATTTTTAATTTAAAAGGATCTAGGTGAAGATCCTTTTTGATAATCTCAT
GACCAAAATCCCTTAACGTGAGTTTTCGTTCCACTGAGCGTCAGACCCCGTAGAAAAGATCAAAGGATCT
TCTTGAGATCCTTTTTTTCTGCGCGTAATCTGCTGCTTGCAAACAAAAAAACCACCGCTACCAGCGGTGG
TTTGTTTGCCGGATCAAGAGCTACCAACTCTTTTTCCGAAGGTAACTGGCTTCAGCAGAGCGCAGATACC
AAATACTGTTCTTCTAGTGTAGCCGTAGTTAGGCCACCACTTCAAGAACTCTGTAGCACCGCCTACATAC
CTCGCTCTGCTAATCCTGTTACCAGTGGCTGCTGCCAGTGGCGATAAGTCGTGTCTTACCGGGTTGGACT
CAAGACGATAGTTACCGGATAAGGCGCAGCGGTCGGGCTGAACGGGGGGTTCGTGCACACAGCCCAGCTT
GGAGCGAACGACCTACACCGAACTGAGATACCTACAGCGTGAGCTATGAGAAAGCGCCACGCTTCCCGAA
GGGAGAAAGGCGGACAGGTATCCGGTAAGCGGCAGGGTCGGAACAGGAGAGCGCACGAGGGAGCTTCCAG
GGGGAAACGCCTGGTATCTTTATAGTCCTGTCGGGTTTCGCCACCTCTGACTTGAGCGTCGATTTTTGTG
ATGCTCGTCAGGGGGGCGGAGCCTATGGAAAAACGCCAGCAACGCGGCCTTTTTACGGTTCCTGGCCTTT
TGCTGGCCTTTTGCTCACATGTTCTTTCCTGCGTTATCCCCTGATTCTGTGGATAACCGTATTACCGCCT
TTGAGTGAGCTGATACCGCTCGCCGCAGCCGAACGACCGAGCGCAGCGAGTCAGTGAGCGAGGAAGCGGA
AGAGCGCCCAATACGCAAACCGCCTCTCCCCGCGCGTTGGCCGATTCATTAATGCAGCAAGCTCATGGCT
GACTAATTTTTTTTATTTATGCAGAGGCCGAGGCCGCCTCGGCCTCTGAGCTATTCCAGAAGTAGTGAGG
AGGCTTTTTTGGAGGCCTAGGCTTTTGCAAAAAGCTCCCCGTGGCACGACAGGTTTCCCGACTGGAAAGC
GGGCAGTGAGCGCAACGCAATTAATGTGAGTTAGCTCACTCATTAGGCACCCCAGGCTTTACACTTTATG
CTTCCGGCTCGTATGTTGTGTGGAATTGTGAGCGGATAACAATTTCACACAGGAAACAGCTATGACATGA
TTACGAATTTCACAAATAAAGCATTTTTTTCACTGCATTCTAGTTGTGGTTTGTCCAAACTCATCAATGT
ATCTTATCATGTCTGGATCAACTGGATAACTCAAGCTAACCAAAATCATCCCAAACTTCCCACCCCATAC
CCTATTACCACTGCCAATTACCTGTGGTTTCATTTACTCTAAACCTGTGATTCCTCTGAATTATTTTCAT
TTTAAAGAAATTGTATTTGTTAAATATGTACTACAAACTTAGTAGTTGGAAGGGCTAATTCACTCCCAAA
GAAGACAAGATATCCTTGATCTGTGGATCTACCACACACAAGGCTACTTCCCTGATTAGCAGAACTACAC
ACCAGGGCCAGGGGTCAGATATCCACTGACCTTTGGATGGTGCTACAAGCTAGTACCAGTTGAGCCAGAT
AAGGTAGAAGAGGCCAATAAAGGAGAGAACACCAGCTTGTTACACCCTGTGAGCCTGCATGGGATGGATG
ACCCGGAGAGAGAAGTGTTAGAGTGGAGGTTTGACAGCCGCCTAGCATTTCATCACGTGGCCCGAGAGCT
GCATCCGGAGTACTTCAAGAACTGCTGATATCGAGCTTGCTACAAGGGACTTTCCGCTGGGGACTTTCCA
GGGAGGCGTGGCCTGGGCGGGACTGGGGAGTGGCGAGCCCTCAGATCCTGCATATAAGCAGCTGCTTTTT
GCCTGTACTGGGTCTCTCTGGTTAGACCAGATCTGAGCCTGGGAGCTCTCTGGCTAACTAGGGAACCCAC
TGCTTAAGCCTCAATAAAGCTTGCCTTGAGTGCTTCAAGTAGTGTGTGCCCGTCTGTTGTGTGACTCTGG
TAACTAGAGATCCCTCAGACCCTTTTAGTCAGTGTGGAAAATCTCTAGCAGTGGCGCCCGAACAGGGACT
TGAAAGCGAAAGGGAAACCAGAGGAGCTCTCTCGACGCAGGACTCGGCTTGCTGAAGCGCGCACGGCAAG
AGGCGAGGGGCGGCGACTGCAGAGTACGCCAAAAATTTTGACTAGCGGAGGCTAGAAGGAGAGAGATGGG
TGCGAGAGCGTCAGTATTAAGCGGGGGAGAATTAGATCGCGATGGGAAAAAATTCGGTTAAGGCCAGGGG
GAAAGAAAAAATATAAATTAAAACATATAGTATGGGCAAGCAGGGAGCTAGAACGATTCGCAGTTAATCC
TGGCCTGTTAGAAACATCAGAAGGCTGTAGACAAATACTGGGACAGCTACAACCATCCCTTCAGACAGGA
TCAGAAGAACTTAGATCATTATATAATACAGTAGCAACCCTCTATTGTGTGCATCAAAGGATAGAGATAA
AAGACACCAAGGAAGCTTTAGACAAGATAGAGGAAGAGCAAAACAAAAGTAAGACCACCGCACAGCAAGC
GGCCGGCCGCTGATCTTCAGACCTGGAGGAGGAGATATGAGGGACAATTGGAGAAGTGAATTATATAAAT
ATAAAGTAGTAAAAATTGAACCATTAGGAGTAGCACCCACCAAGGCAAAGAGAAGAGTGGTGCAGAGAGA
AAAAAGAGCAGTGGGAATAGGAGCTTTGTTCCTTGGGTTCTTGGGAGCAGCAGGAAGCACTATGGGCGCA
GCGTCAATGACGCTGACGGTACAGGCCAGACAATTATTGTCTGGTATAGTGCAGCAGCAGAACAATTTGC
TGAGGGCTATTGAGGCGCAACAGCATCTGTTGCAACTCACAGTCTGGGGCATCAAGCAGCTCCAGGCAAG
AATCCTGGCTGTGGAAAGATACCTAAAGGATCAACAGCTCCTGGGGATTTGGGGTTGCTCTGGAAAACTC
ATTTGCACCACTGCTGTGCCTTGGAATGCTAGTTGGAGTAATAAATCTCTGGAACAGATTTGGAATCACA
CGACCTGGATGGAGTGGGACAGAGAAATTAACAATTACACAAGCTTAATACACTCCTTAATTGAAGAATC
GCAAAACCAGCAAGAAAAGAATGAACAAGAATTATTGGAATTAGATAAATGGGCAAGTTTGTGGAATTGG
TTTAACATAACAAATTGGCTGTGGTATATAAAATTATTCATAATGATAGTAGGAGGCTTGGTAGGTTTAA
GAATAGTTTTTGCTGTACTTTCTATAGTGAATAGAGTTAGGCAGGGATATTCACCATTATCGTTTCAGAC
CCACCTCCCAACCCCGAGGGGACCCGACAGGCCCGAAGGAATAGAAGAAGAAGGTGGAGAGAGAGACAGA
GACAGATCCATTCGATTAGTGAACGGATCTCGACGGTATCGCCGAATTCTCAACAATAGGCAGTATTCAT
CCACAATTTTAAAAGAAAAGGGGGGATTGGGGGGTACAGTGCAGGGGAAAGAATAGTAGACATAATAGCA
ACAGACATACAAACTAAAGAATTACAAAAACAAATTACAAAAATTCAAAATTTTCGGGTTTATTACTCGG
ACAGCAGAGATCCAGTTTGGACTAGTGGAGTTCCGCGTTACATAACTTACGCAAAATGGCCCGCCTGGCT
GACCGCCCAACGACCCCCGCCCATTGACGTCAATAATGACCAATGTTCCCATAGTAACGCCAATAGGGAC
TTTCCATTGACGTCAATGGGTGGAGTATTTACGCAAAACTGCCCACTTGGCAGTACATCAAGTGTATCAT
TTGCCAACAACGCCCCCTATTGACGTCAATGACGCAAAATGGCCCGCCTGGCATTATGCCCAGTACATGA
CCTTATGGGACTTTCCTACTTGGCAGTACATCTACGTATTAGTCATCGCTATTACCATGGTGATGCGGTT
TTGGCAGTACATCAATGGGCGTGGATAGCGGTTTGACTCACGGGGATTTCCAAGTCTCCACCCCATTGAC
GTCAATGGGAGTTTGTTTTGGCACCAAAATCAACGGGACTTTCCAAAATGTCGTAACAACTCCGCCCCAT
TGACGCAAATGGGCGGTAGGCGTGTACGGTGGGAGGTCTATATAAGCAGAGCTCGTTTAGTGAACCGTCA
GATCGCCTGGAGACGCCATCCACGCTGTTTTGACCTCCATTCAAGACACCGGCGGCCTTAATTAATGATC
AGACCATGGCCGCTGGCCGCCCCGTGCGTGGGCCCGAGCTGGCGCCCCGGAGGCTGCTGCAGTTGCTGCT
GCTGGTACTGCTGGGGGGCCCGGGCCGGGGGGCGGCCTTGAGCGGGAACGTGACCGGGCCTGGGCCTCAC
AGCGCCAGCGGGAGCTCGAGGAGGGACGTGCCGGTGACCAGCCCTCCGCCGCCGCTGCTGAGCCACTGCG
GCCGGGCCGCCCACTGCGAGCCTTTGCGCTACAACGTGTGCCTGGGCTCGGCGCTGCCCTACGGAGCCAC
CACCACGCTGCTGGCTGGGGACTCGGACTCGCAGGAGGAAGCGCACGGCAAGCTCGTGCTCTGGTCCGGC
CTCCGGAATGCCCCCCGCTGCTGGGCAGTGATCCAGCCCCTGCTGTGTGCTGTCTACATGCCCAAGTGTG
AGAATGACCGAGTGGAGTTGCCCAGCCGTACCCTCTGCCAGGCCACCCGAGGCCCCTGTGCCATTGTGGA
GCGGGAGCGAGGGTGGCCTGACTTTCTGCGTTGCACACCGGACCACTTCCCTGAAGGCTGCCCAAACGAG
GTACAAAACATCAAGTTCAACAGCTCAGGCCAATGTGAAGCACCCTTGGTGCGAACAGACAACCCCAAGA
GCTGGTATGAGGACGTGGAGGGCTGTGGGATTCAGTGTCAGAACCCGCTGTTCACCGAGGCCGAGCACCA
GGACATGCACAGCTACATCGCAGCCTTCGGGGCGGTCACTGGTCTCTGCACGCTCTTCACACTGGCCACC
TTTGTGGCTGACTGGCGGAACTCCAATCGCTACCCTGCGGTTATTCTCTTCTATGTCAATGCGTGTTTCT
TCGTGGGCAGCATTGGCTGGCTGGCCCAGTTCATGGATGGTGCCCGCCGAGAGATTGTTTGCCGAGCAGA
TGGCACCATGAGATTTGGGGAGCCCACCTCCAGTGAGACCCTGTCCTGTGTCATCATCTTTGTCATTGTG
TACTATGCCTTGATGGCTGGAGTAGTCTGGTTCGTGGTCCTCACCTATGCCTGGCACACCTCCTTCAAAG
CCCTGGGCACCACCTACCAGCCTCTCTCGGGCAAGACATCCTATTTCCACCTGCTCACGTGGTCACTCCC
CTTTGTCCTCACGGTGGCAATCCTGGCTGTGGCTCAGGTAGATGGAGACTCCGTGAGTGGCATCTGTTTT
GTAGGCTACAAGAACTATCGGTACCGTGCTGGCTTTGTCCTGGCCCCAATTGGCCTGGTGCTTATTGTGG
GAGGCTACTTCCTCATCAGAGGGGTCATGACTCTGTTCTCCATCAAGAGCAACCACCCTGGGCTTCTGAG
TGAGAAGGCAGCCAGCAAGATCAACGAGACCATGCTGCGCCTGGGCATTTTTGGCTTCCTGGCCTTTGGC
TTTGTGCTCATCACCTTCAGCTGCCACTTCTATGACTTCTTCAACCAGGCTGAGTGGGAGCGTAGCTTCC
GGGACTATGTGCTATGCCAAGCCAACGTGACCATCGGGCTGCCTACCAAGAAGCCCATTCCTGACTGTGA
GATCAAGAATCGGCCCAGCCTCCTGGTGGAGAAGATCAATCTATTTGCCATGTTTGGCACTGGCATTGCC
ATGAGCACCTGGGTCTGGACCAAGGCCACCCTGCTCATCTGGAGGCGCACCTGGTGCAGGTTGACTGGGC
ACAGTGATGATGAGCCCAAGAGAATCAAGAAGAGCAAGATGATCGCCAAGGCCTTCTCTAAGCGGCGTGA
GCTGCTGCAGAACCCGGGCCAGGAGCTCTCCTTCAGCATGCACACTGTCTCCCATGATGGACCTGTTGCG
GGTTTGGCTTTTGACCTCAATGAACCCTCAGCTGACGTCTCCTCTGCCTGGGCTCAGCATGTCACCAAGA
TGGTGGCTCGGAGAGGAGCCATATTGCCCCAGGATGTGTCCGTTACCCCTGTGGCAACTCCAGTGCCACC
AGAAGAACAAGCCAACATGTGGCTGGTTGAGGCAGAGATCTCCCCAGAGTTAGAGAAGCGTTTGGGCCGG
AAGAAAAAGCGGAGGAAGAGGAAGAAGGAGGTGTGCCCCTTGAGGCCAGCCCCTGAGCTTCACCACTCTG
CCCCTGTTCCTGCCACCAGTGCAGTTCCTCGGCTGCCTCAGCTGCCTCGGCAGAAGTGCCTGGTAGCTGC
AAACGCCTGGGGAACAGGGGAGTCCTGCCGACAGGGAGCCTGGACTCTAGTCTCCAACCCCTTCTGCCCA
GAGCCTAGTCCCCATCAAGATCCATTTCTCCCTGGTGCCTCAGCCCCCCGGGTCTGGGCTCAGGGCCGCC
TCCAGGGGCTGGGATCCATTCATTCCCGCACTAACCTAATGGAGGCTGAGATCTTGGATGCAGACTCGGA
CTTCGCCACCATGGACTACAAAGACCATGACGGTGATTATAAAGATCATGACATCGATTACAAGGATGAC
GATGACAAGGCAGATCTCAATGGTGGTGGTGGTGGGTCGACCATGCAGATCTTCGTGAAGACCCTGACTG
GTAAGACCATCACTCTCGAAGTGGAGCCGAGTGACACCATTGAGAATGTCAAGGCAAAGATCCAAGACAA
GGAAGGCATCCCTCCTGACCAGCAGAGGTTGATCTTTGCTGGGAAACAGCTGGAAGATGGACGCACCCTG
TCTGACTACAACATCCAGAAAGAGTCCACCCTGCACCTGGTCCTCCGTCTCAGAGGTGGTTGAGCTTAGT
AAGTAAGATCCGCCCCTCTCCCTCCCCCCCCCCTAACGTTACTGGCCGAAGCCGCTTGGAATAAGGCCGG
TGTGCGTTTGTCTATATGTTATTTTCCACCATATTGCCGTCTTTTGGCAATGTGAGGGCCCGGAAACCTG
GCCCTGTCTTCTTGACGAGCATTCCTAGGGGTCTTTCCCCTCTCGCCAAAGGAATGCAAGGTCTGTTGAA
TGTCGTGAAGGAAGCAGTTCCTCTGGAAGCTTCTTGAAGACAAACAACGTCTGTAGCGACCCTTTGCAGG
CAGCGGAACCCCCCACCTGGCGACAGGTGCCTCTGCGGCCAAAAGCCACGTGTATAAGATACACCTGCAA
AGGCGGCACAACCCCAGTGCCACGTTGTGAGTTGGATAGTTGTGGAAAGAGTCAAATGGCTCTCCTCAAG
CGTATTCAACAAGGGGCTGAAGGATGCCCAGAAGGTACCCCATTGTATGGGATCTGATCTGGGGCCTCGG
TACACATGCTTTACATGTGTTTAGTCGAGGTTAAAAAAACGTCTAGGCCCCCCGAACCACGGGGACGTGG
TTTTCCTTTGAAAAACACGATGATAATATGGCCACAACCATGGCCAAGCCTTTGTCTCAAGAAGAATCCA
CCCTCATTGAAAGAGCAACGGCTACAATCAACAGCATCCCCATCTCTGAAGACTACAGCGTCGCCAGCGC
AGCTCTCTCTAGCGACGGCCGCATCTTCACTGGTGTCAATGTATATCATTTTACTGGGGGACCTTGTGCA
GAACTCGTGGTGCTGGGCACTGCTGCTGCTGCGGCAGCTGGCAACCTGACTTGTATCGTCGCGATCGGAA
ATGAGAACAGGGGCATCTTGAGCCCCTGCGGACGGTGCCGACAGGTGCTTCTCGATCTGCATCCTGGGAT
CAAAGCCATAGTGAAGGACAGTGATGGACAGCCGACGGCAGTTGGGATTCGTGAATTGCTGCCCTCTGGT
TATGTGTGGGAGGGCTAACTCGAGAGATCCTAATCAACCTCTGG
Features (pLannotate 1.2.2; 27 found; start..end, strand, type, name):
    571..681     +  CDS            nef (fragment): NEF_SIVS4 - Experimental evidence at protein level: Swiss-Prot protein existence level 1. Interferes with TCR signaling from the cell membrane. Interacts with CD247/TCRZ (TCR zeta chain) and exert potent down- regulation of cell surface TCR/CD3 complexes. From Simian immunodeficiency virus (isolate F236/smH4) (SIV-sm) (Simian immunodeficiency virus sooty mangabey monkey).
    724..904     +  LTR            5' LTR (truncated): truncated 5' long terminal repeat (LTR) from HIV-1
   1037..1141    +  promoter       AmpR promoter: bla
   1142..2002    +  CDS            AmpR: β-lactamase; bla; confers resistance to ampicillin, carbenicillin, and related antibiotics
   2173..2761    +  rep_origin     ori: high-copy-number ColE1/pMB1/pBR322/pUC origin of replication
   2944..2998    +  CDS            lacI (fragment): lac repressor; lacI; The lac repressor binds to the lac operator to inhibit transcription in E. coli. This inhibition can be relieved by adding lactose or isopropyl-β-D-thiogalactopyranoside (IPTG).
   3004..3097    +  rep_origin     SV40 ori (fragment): SV40 origin of replication
   3122..3159    +  CDS            lacI (fragment): lac repressor; lacI; The lac repressor binds to the lac operator to inhibit transcription in E. coli. This inhibition can be relieved by adding lactose or isopropyl-β-D-thiogalactopyranoside (IPTG).
   3172..3193    +  protein_bind   CAP binding site: CAP binding activates transcription in the presence of cAMP. E. coli catabolite activator protein
   3208..3238    +  promoter       lac promoter: promoter for the E. coli lac operon
   3246..3262    +  protein_bind   lac operator: The lac repressor binds to the lac operator to inhibit transcription in E. coli. This inhibition can be relieved by adding lactose or isopropyl-β-D-thiogalactopyranoside (IPTG). lac repressor encoded by lacI
   3296..3379    +  polyA_signal   SV40 poly(A) signal (fragment): SV40 polyadenylation signal
   3546..3875    +  CDS            nef (fragment): NEF_HV1BR - Experimental evidence at protein level: Swiss-Prot protein existence level 1. Extracellular Nef protein targets CD4(+) T-lymphocytes for apoptosis by interacting with CXCR4 surface receptors (PubMed:14990729). From Human immunodeficiency virus type 1 group M subtype B (isolate BRU/LAI) (HIV-1).
   3923..4180    +  LTR            5' LTR (truncated): truncated 5' long terminal repeat (LTR) from HIV-1
   4227..4352    +  misc_feature   HIV-1 Ψ: packaging signal of human immunodeficiency virus type 1
   4336..4674    +  CDS            HIV-1 gag (fragment): gag protein from human immunodeficiency virus 1; gag
   4849..5082    +  misc_feature   RRE: The Rev response element (RRE) of HIV-1 allows for Rev-dependent mRNA export from the nucleus to the cytoplasm.
   5459..5559    +  CDS            Rev (fragment): human immunodeficiency virus 1 (HIV-1) Rev protein; rev; enhances nuclear export of unspliced and incompletely spliced viral mRNAs
   5607..5724    +  misc_feature   cPPT/CTS: central polypurine tract and central termination sequence of HIV-1
   5776..6079    +  enhancer       CMV enhancer: human cytomegalovirus immediate early enhancer
   6080..6283    +  promoter       CMV promoter: human cytomegalovirus (CMV) immediate early promoter
   6376..8754    +  CDS            Smo: SMO_MOUSE - Also known as Smoh. Experimental evidence at protein level: Swiss-Prot protein existence level 1. G protein-coupled receptor that probably associates with the patched protein (PTCH) to transduce the hedgehog's proteins signal. Binding of sonic hedgehog (SHH) to its receptor patched is thought to prevent normal inhibition by patched of smoothened (SMO) (By similarity). Required for the accumulation of KIF7, GLI2 and GLI3 in the cilia. Interacts with DLG5 at the ciliary base to induce the accumulation of KIF7 and GLI2 at the ciliary tip for GLI2 activation (PubMed:25644602). From Mus
   8764..8829    +  CDS            3xFLAG: three tandem FLAG® epitope tags, followed by an enterokinase cleavage site
   8863..9090    +  CDS            ubiquitin: human ubiquitin C; Homo sapiens UBC
   9113..9699    +  misc_feature   IRES2: internal ribosome entry site (IRES) of the encephalomyocarditis virus (EMCV)
   9700..10098   +  CDS            BSD: blasticidin S deaminase; Aspergillus terreus BSD; confers resistance to blasticidin
  10112..576     +  misc_feature   WPRE (across the origin): woodchuck hepatitis virus posttranscriptional regulatory element
