>Addgene plasmid #164532 | GP736 | addgene full sequence | sequence record 325328 | Addgene NGS Result
ATTACAAAATTTGTGAAAGATTGACTGGTATTCTTAACTATGTTGCTCCTTTTACGCTATGTGGATACGC
TGCTTTAATGCCTTTGTATCATGCTATTGCTTCCCGTATGGCTTTCATTTTCTCCTCCTTGTATAAATCC
TGGTTGCTGTCTCTTTATGAGGAGTTGTGGCCCGTTGTCAGGCAACGTGGCGTGGTGTGCACTGTGTTTG
CTGACGCAACCCCCACTGGTTGGGGCATTGCCACCACCTGTCAGCTCCTTTCCGGGACTTTCGCTTTCCC
CCTCCCTATTGCCACGGCGGAACTCATCGCCGCCTGCCTTGCCCGCTGCTGGACAGGGGCTCGGCTGTTG
GGCACTGACAATTCCGTGGTGTTGTCGGGGAAATCATCGTCCTTTCCTTGGCTGCTCGCCTGTGTTGCCA
CCTGGATTCTGCGCGGGACGTCCTTCTGCTACGTCCCTTCGGCCCTCAATCCAGCGGACCTTCCTTCCCG
CGGCCTGCTGCCGGCTCTGCGGCCTCTTCCGCGTCTTCGCCTTCGCCCTCAGACGAGTCGGATCTCCCTT
TGGGCCGCCTCCCCGCCTGGTACCTTTAAGACCAATGACTTACAAGGCAGCTGTAGATCTTAGCCACTTT
TTAAAAGAAAAGGGGGGACTGGAAGGGCTAATTCACTCCCAACGAAGACAAGATCACCTGCAGGACAGGC
GCGCCCTGCTTTTTGCTTGTACTGGGTCTCTCTGGTTAGACCAGATCTGAGCCTGGGAGCTCTCTGGCTA
ACTAGGGAACCCACTGCTTAAGCCTCAATAAAGCTTGCCTTGAGTGCTTCAAGTAGTGTGTGCCCGTCTG
TTGTGTGACTCTGGTAACTAGAGATCCCTCAGACCCTTTTAGTCAGTGTGGAAAATCTCTAGCACCCGGG
CGATTAAGGAAAGGGCTAGATCATTCTTGAAGACGAAAGGGCCTCGTGATACGCCTATTTTTATAGGTTA
ATGTCATGATAATAATGGTTTCTTAGACGTCAGGTGGCACTTTTCGGGGAAATGTGCGCGGAACCCCTAT
TTGTTTATTTTTCTAAATACATTCAAATATGTATCCGCTCATGAGACAATAACCCTGATAAATGCTTCAA
TAATATTGAAAAAGGAAGAGTATGAGTATTCAACATTTCCGTGTCGCCCTTATTCCCTTTTTTGCGGCAT
TTTGCCTTCCTGTTTTTGCTCACCCAGAAACGCTGGTGAAAGTAAAAGATGCTGAAGATCAGTTGGGTGC
ACGAGTGGGTTACATCGAACTGGATCTCAACAGCGGTAAGATCCTTGAGAGTTTTCGCCCCGAAGAACGT
TTTCCAATGATGAGCACTTTTAAAGTTCTGCTATGTGGCGCGGTATTATCCCGTGTTGACGCCGGGCAAG
AGCAACTCGGTCGCCGCATACACTATTCTCAGAATGACTTGGTTGAGTACTCACCAGTCACAGAAAAGCA
TCTTACGGATGGCATGACAGTAAGAGAATTATGCAGTGCTGCCATAACCATGAGTGATAACACTGCGGCC
AACTTACTTCTGACAACGATCGGAGGACCGAAGGAGCTAACCGCTTTTTTGCACAACATGGGGGATCATG
TAACTCGCCTTGATCGTTGGGAACCGGAGCTGAATGAAGCCATACCAAACGACGAGCGTGACACCACGAT
GCCTGTAGCAATGGCAACAACGTTGCGCAAACTATTAACTGGCGAACTACTTACTCTAGCTTCCCGGCAA
CAATTAATAGACTGGATGGAGGCGGATAAAGTTGCAGGACCACTTCTGCGCTCGGCCCTTCCGGCTGGCT
GGTTTATTGCTGATAAATCTGGAGCCGGTGAGCGTGGGTCTCGCGGTATCATTGCAGCACTGGGGCCAGA
TGGTAAGCCCTCCCGTATCGTAGTTATCTACACGACGGGGAGTCAGGCAACTATGGATGAACGAAATAGA
CAGATCGCTGAGATAGGTGCCTCACTGATTAAGCATTGGTAACTGTCAGACCAAGTTTACTCATATATAC
TTTAGATTGATTTAAAACTTCATTTTTAATTTAAAAGGATCTAGGTGAAGATCCTTTTTGATAATCTCAT
GACCAAAATCCCTTAACGTGAGTTTTCGTTCCACTGAGCGTCAGACCCCGTAGAAAAGATCAAAGGATCT
TCTTGAGATCCTTTTTTTCTGCGCGTAATCTGCTGCTTGCAAACAAAAAAACCACCGCTACCAGCGGTGG
TTTGTTTGCCGGATCAAGAGCTACCAACTCTTTTTCCGAAGGTAACTGGCTTCAGCAGAGCGCAGATACC
AAATACTGTTCTTCTAGTGTAGCCGTAGTTAGGCCACCACTTCAAGAACTCTGTAGCACCGCCTACATAC
CTCGCTCTGCTAATCCTGTTACCAGTGGCTGCTGCCAGTGGCGATAAGTCGTGTCTTACCGGGTTGGACT
CAAGACGATAGTTACCGGATAAGGCGCAGCGGTCGGGCTGAACGGGGGGTTCGTGCACACAGCCCAGCTT
GGAGCGAACGACCTACACCGAACTGAGATACCTACAGCGTGAGCTATGAGAAAGCGCCACGCTTCCCGAA
GGGAGAAAGGCGGACAGGTATCCGGTAAGCGGCAGGGTCGGAACAGGAGAGCGCACGAGGGAGCTTCCAG
GGGGAAACGCCTGGTATCTTTATAGTCCTGTCGGGTTTCGCCACCTCTGACTTGAGCGTCGATTTTTGTG
ATGCTCGTCAGGGGGGCGGAGCCTATGGAAAAACGCCAGCAACGCGGCCTTTTTACGGTTCCTGGCCTTT
TGCTGGCCTTTTGCTCACATGTTCTTTCCTGCGTTATCCCCTGATTCTGTGGATAACCGTATTACCGCCT
TTGAGTGAGCTGATACCGCTCGCCGCAGCCGAACGACCGAGCGCAGCGAGTCAGTGAGCGAGGAAGCGGA
AGAGCGCCCAATACGCAAACCGCCTCTCCCCGCGCGTTGGCCGATTCATTAATGCAGCAAGCTCATGGCT
GACTAATTTTTTTTATTTATGCAGAGGCCGAGGCCGCCTCGGCCTCTGAGCTATTCCAGAAGTAGTGAGG
AGGCTTTTTTGGAGGCCTAGGCTTTTGCAAAAAGCTCCCCGTGGCACGACAGGTTTCCCGACTGGAAAGC
GGGCAGTGAGCGCAACGCAATTAATGTGAGTTAGCTCACTCATTAGGCACCCCAGGCTTTACACTTTATG
CTTCCGGCTCGTATGTTGTGTGGAATTGTGAGCGGATAACAATTTCACACAGGAAACAGCTATGACATGA
TTACGAATTTCACAAATAAAGCATTTTTTTCACTGCATTCTAGTTGTGGTTTGTCCAAACTCATCAATGT
ATCTTATCATGTCTGGATCAACTGGATAACTCAAGCTAACCAAAATCATCCCAAACTTCCCACCCCATAC
CCTATTACCACTGCCAATTACCTGTGGTTTCATTTACTCTAAACCTGTGATTCCTCTGAATTATTTTCAT
TTTAAAGAAATTGTATTTGTTAAATATGTACTACAAACTTAGTAGTTGGAAGGGCTAATTCACTCCCAAA
GAAGACAAGATATCCTTGATCTGTGGATCTACCACACACAAGGCTACTTCCCTGATTAGCAGAACTACAC
ACCAGGGCCAGGGGTCAGATATCCACTGACCTTTGGATGGTGCTACAAGCTAGTACCAGTTGAGCCAGAT
AAGGTAGAAGAGGCCAATAAAGGAGAGAACACCAGCTTGTTACACCCTGTGAGCCTGCATGGGATGGATG
ACCCGGAGAGAGAAGTGTTAGAGTGGAGGTTTGACAGCCGCCTAGCATTTCATCACGTGGCCCGAGAGCT
GCATCCGGAGTACTTCAAGAACTGCTGATATCGAGCTTGCTACAAGGGACTTTCCGCTGGGGACTTTCCA
GGGAGGCGTGGCCTGGGCGGGACTGGGGAGTGGCGAGCCCTCAGATCCTGCATATAAGCAGCTGCTTTTT
GCCTGTACTGGGTCTCTCTGGTTAGACCAGATCTGAGCCTGGGAGCTCTCTGGCTAACTAGGGAACCCAC
TGCTTAAGCCTCAATAAAGCTTGCCTTGAGTGCTTCAAGTAGTGTGTGCCCGTCTGTTGTGTGACTCTGG
TAACTAGAGATCCCTCAGACCCTTTTAGTCAGTGTGGAAAATCTCTAGCAGTGGCGCCCGAACAGGGACT
TGAAAGCGAAAGGGAAACCAGAGGAGCTCTCTCGACGCAGGACTCGGCTTGCTGAAGCGCGCACGGCAAG
AGGCGAGGGGCGGCGACTGCAGAGTACGCCAAAAATTTTGACTAGCGGAGGCTAGAAGGAGAGAGATGGG
TGCGAGAGCGTCAGTATTAAGCGGGGGAGAATTAGATCGCGATGGGAAAAAATTCGGTTAAGGCCAGGGG
GAAAGAAAAAATATAAATTAAAACATATAGTATGGGCAAGCAGGGAGCTAGAACGATTCGCAGTTAATCC
TGGCCTGTTAGAAACATCAGAAGGCTGTAGACAAATACTGGGACAGCTACAACCATCCCTTCAGACAGGA
TCAGAAGAACTTAGATCATTATATAATACAGTAGCAACCCTCTATTGTGTGCATCAAAGGATAGAGATAA
AAGACACCAAGGAAGCTTTAGACAAGATAGAGGAAGAGCAAAACAAAAGTAAGACCACCGCACAGCAAGC
GGCCGGCCGCTGATCTTCAGACCTGGAGGAGGAGATATGAGGGACAATTGGAGAAGTGAATTATATAAAT
ATAAAGTAGTAAAAATTGAACCATTAGGAGTAGCACCCACCAAGGCAAAGAGAAGAGTGGTGCAGAGAGA
AAAAAGAGCAGTGGGAATAGGAGCTTTGTTCCTTGGGTTCTTGGGAGCAGCAGGAAGCACTATGGGCGCA
GCGTCAATGACGCTGACGGTACAGGCCAGACAATTATTGTCTGGTATAGTGCAGCAGCAGAACAATTTGC
TGAGGGCTATTGAGGCGCAACAGCATCTGTTGCAACTCACAGTCTGGGGCATCAAGCAGCTCCAGGCAAG
AATCCTGGCTGTGGAAAGATACCTAAAGGATCAACAGCTCCTGGGGATTTGGGGTTGCTCTGGAAAACTC
ATTTGCACCACTGCTGTGCCTTGGAATGCTAGTTGGAGTAATAAATCTCTGGAACAGATTTGGAATCACA
CGACCTGGATGGAGTGGGACAGAGAAATTAACAATTACACAAGCTTAATACACTCCTTAATTGAAGAATC
GCAAAACCAGCAAGAAAAGAATGAACAAGAATTATTGGAATTAGATAAATGGGCAAGTTTGTGGAATTGG
TTTAACATAACAAATTGGCTGTGGTATATAAAATTATTCATAATGATAGTAGGAGGCTTGGTAGGTTTAA
GAATAGTTTTTGCTGTACTTTCTATAGTGAATAGAGTTAGGCAGGGATATTCACCATTATCGTTTCAGAC
CCACCTCCCAACCCCGAGGGGACCCGACAGGCCCGAAGGAATAGAAGAAGAAGGTGGAGAGAGAGACAGA
GACAGATCCATTCGATTAGTGAACGGATCTCGACGGTATCGCCGAATTCTCAACAATAGGCAGTATTCAT
CCACAATTTTAAAAGAAAAGGGGGGATTGGGGGGTACAGTGCAGGGGAAAGAATAGTAGACATAATAGCA
ACAGACATACAAACTAAAGAATTACAAAAACAAATTACAAAAATTCAAAATTTTCGGGTTTATTACTCGG
ACAGCAGAGATCCAGTTTGGACTAGTGGAGTTCCGCGTTACATAACTTACGCAAAATGGCCCGCCTGGCT
GACCGCCCAACGACCCCCGCCCATTGACGTCAATAATGACCAATGTTCCCATAGTAACGCCAATAGGGAC
TTTCCATTGACGTCAATGGGTGGAGTATTTACGCAAAACTGCCCACTTGGCAGTACATCAAGTGTATCAT
TTGCCAACAACGCCCCCTATTGACGTCAATGACGCAAAATGGCCCGCCTGGCATTATGCCCAGTACATGA
CCTTATGGGACTTTCCTACTTGGCAGTACATCTACGTATTAGTCATCGCTATTACCATGGTGATGCGGTT
TTGGCAGTACATCAATGGGCGTGGATAGCGGTTTGACTCACGGGGATTTCCAAGTCTCCACCCCATTGAC
GTCAATGGGAGTTTGTTTTGGCACCAAAATCAACGGGACTTTCCAAAATGTCGTAACAACTCCGCCCCAT
TGACGCAAATGGGCGGTAGGCGTGTACGGTGGGAGGTCTATATAAGCAGAGCTCGTTTAGTGAACCGTCA
GATCGCCTGGAGACGCCATCCACGCTGTTTTGACCTCCATTCAAGACACCGGCGGCCTTAATTAATGATC
AGACCATGGCCGCTGGCCGCCCCGTGCGTGGGCCCGAGCTGGCGCCCCGGAGGCTGCTGCAGTTGCTGCT
GCTGGTACTGCTGGGGGGCCCGGGCCGGGGGGCGGCCTTGAGCGGGAACGTGACCGGGCCTGGGCCTCAC
AGCGCCAGCGGGAGCTCGAGGAGGGACGTGCCGGTGACCAGCCCTCCGCCGCCGCTGCTGAGCCACTGCG
GCCGGGCCGCCCACTGCGAGCCTTTGCGCTACAACGTGTGCCTGGGCTCGGCGCTGCCCTACGGAGCCAC
CACCACGCTGCTGGCTGGGGACTCGGACTCGCAGGAGGAAGCGCACGGCAAGCTCGTGCTCTGGTCCGGC
CTCCGGAATGCCCCCCGCTGCTGGGCAGTGATCCAGCCCCTGCTGTGTGCTGTCTACATGCCCAAGTGTG
AGAATGACCGAGTGGAGTTGCCCAGCCGTACCCTCTGCCAGGCCACCCGAGGCCCCTGTGCCATTGTGGA
GCGGGAGCGAGGGTGGCCTGACTTTCTGCGTTGCACACCGGACCACTTCCCTGAAGGCTGCCCAAACGAG
GTACAAAACATCAAGTTCAACAGCTCAGGCCAATGTGAAGCACCCTTGGTGCGAACAGACAACCCCAAGA
GCTGGTATGAGGACGTGGAGGGCTGTGGGATTCAGTGTCAGAACCCGCTGTTCACCGAGGCCGAGCACCA
GGACATGCACAGCTACATCGCAGCCTTCGGGGCGGTCACTGGTCTCTGCACGCTCTTCACACTGGCCACC
TTTGTGGCTGACTGGCGGAACTCCAATCGCTACCCTGCGGTTATTCTCTTCTATGTCAATGCGTGTTTCT
TCGTGGGCAGCATTGGCTGGCTGGCCCAGTTCATGGATGGTGCCCGCCGAGAGATTGTTTGCCGAGCAGA
TGGCACCATGAGATTTGGGGAGCCCACCTCCAGTGAGACCCTGTCCTGTGTCATCATCTTTGTCATTGTG
TACTATGCCTTGATGGCTGGAGTAGTCTGGTTCGTGGTCCTCACCTATGCCTGGCACACCTCCTTCAAAG
CCCTGGGCACCACCTACCAGCCTCTCTCGGGCAAGACATCCTATTTCCACCTGCTCACGTGGTCACTCCC
CTTTGTCCTCACGGTGGCAATCCTGGCTGTGGCTCAGGTAGATGGAGACTCCGTGAGTGGCATCTGTTTT
GTAGGCTACAAGAACTATCGGTACCGTGCTGGCTTTGTCCTGGCCCCAATTGGCCTGGTGCTTATTGTGG
GAGGCTACTTCCTCATCAGAGGGGTCATGACTCTGTTCTCCATCAAGAGCAACCACCCTGGGCTTCTGAG
TGAGAAGGCAGCCAGCAAGATCAACGAGACCATGCTGCGCCTGGGCATTTTTGGCTTCCTGGCCTTTGGC
TTTGTGCTCATCACCTTCAGCTGCCACTTCTATGACTTCTTCAACCAGGCTGAGTGGGAGCGTAGCTTCC
GGGACTATGTGCTATGCCAAGCCAACGTGACCATCGGGCTGCCTACCAAGAAGCCCATTCCTGACTGTGA
GATCAAGAATCGGCCCAGCCTCCTGGTGGAGAAGATCAATCTATTTGCCATGTTTGGCACTGGCATTGCC
ATGAGCACCTGGGTCTGGACCAAGGCCACCCTGCTCATCTGGAGGCGCACCTGGTGCAGGTTGACTGGGC
ACAGTGATGATGAGCCCAAGAGAATCAAGAAGAGCAAGATGATCGCCAAGGCCTTCTCTAAGCGGCGTGA
GCTGCTGCAGAACCCGGGCCAGGAGCTCTCCTTCAGCATGCACACTGTCTCCCATGATGGACCTGTTGCG
GGTTTGGCTTTTGACCTCAATGAACCCTCAGCTGACGTCTCCTCTGCCTGGGCTCAGCATGTCACCAAGA
TGGTGGCTCGGAGAGGAGCCATATTGCCCCAGGATGTGTCCGTTACCCCTGTGGCAACTCCAGTGCCACC
AGAAGAACAAGCCAACATGTGGCTGGTTGAGGCAGAGATCTCCCCAGAGTTAGAGAAGCGTTTGGGCCGG
AAGAAAAAGCGGAGGAAGAGGAAGAAGGAGGTGTGCCCCTTGAGGCCAGCCCCTGAGCTTCACCACTCTG
CCCCTGTTCCTGCCACCAGTGCAGTTCCTCGGCTGCCTCAGCTGCCTCGGCAGAAGTGCCTGGTAGCTGC
AAACGCCTGGGGAACAGGGGAGTCCTGCCGACAGGGAGCCTGGACTCTAGTCTCCAACCCCTTCTGCCCA
GAGCCTAGTCCCCATCAAGATCCATTTCTCCCTGGTGCCTCAGCCCCCCGGGTCTGGGCTCAGGGCCGCC
TCCAGGGGCTGGGATCCATTCATTCCCGCACTAACCTAATGGAGGCTGAGATCTTGGATGCAGACTCGGA
CTTCGCCACCATGGACTACAAAGACCATGACGGTGATTATAAAGATCATGACATCGATTACAAGGATGAC
GATGACAAGGCAGATCTCAATGGTGGTGGTGGTGGGTCGACCATGCAGATCTTCGTGAAGACCCTGACTG
GTAAGACCATCACTCTCGAAGTGGAGCCGAGTGACACCATTGAGAATGTCAAGGCAAAGATCCAAGACAA
GGAAGGCATCCCTCCTGACCAGCAGAGGTTGATCTTTGCTGGGAAACAGCTGGAAGATGGACGCACCCTG
TCTGACTACAACATCCAGAAAGAGTCCACCCTGCACCTGGTCCTCCGTCTCAGAGGTGGTTGAGCTTAGT
AAGTAAGATCCGCCCCTCTCCCTCCCCCCCCCTAACGTTACTGGCCGAAGCCGCTTGGAATAAGGCCGGT
GTGCGTTTGTCTATATGTTATTTTCCACCATATTGCCGTCTTTTGGCAATGTGAGGGCCCGGAAACCTGG
CCCTGTCTTCTTGACGAGCATTCCTAGGGGTCTTTCCCCTCTCGCCAAAGGAATGCAAGGTCTGTTGAAT
GTCGTGAAGGAAGCAGTTCCTCTGGAAGCTTCTTGAAGACAAACAACGTCTGTAGCGACCCTTTGCAGGC
AGCGGAACCCCCCACCTGGCGACAGGTGCCTCTGCGGCCAAAAGCCACGTGTATAAGATACACCTGCAAA
GGCGGCACAACCCCAGTGCCACGTTGTGAGTTGGATAGTTGTGGAAAGAGTCAAATGGCTCTCCTCAAGC
GTATTCAACAAGGGGCTGAAGGATGCCCAGAAGGTACCCCATTGTATGGGATCTGATCTGGGGCCTCGGT
ACACATGCTTTACATGTGTTTAGTCGAGGTTAAAAAAACGTCTAGGCCCCCCGAACCACGGGGACGTGGT
TTTCCTTTGAAAAACACGATGATAATATGGCCACAACCATGGCCAAGCCTTTGTCTCAAGAAGAATCCAC
CCTCATTGAAAGAGCAACGGCTACAATCAACAGCATCCCCATCTCTGAAGACTACAGCGTCGCCAGCGCA
GCTCTCTCTAGCGACGGCCGCATCTTCACTGGTGTCAATGTATATCATTTTACTGGGGGACCTTGTGCAG
AACTCGTGGTGCTGGGCACTGCTGCTGCTGCGGCAGCTGGCAACCTGACTTGTATCGTCGCGATCGGAAA
TGAGAACAGGGGCATCTTGAGCCCCTGCGGACGGTGCCGACAGGTGCTTCTCGATCTGCATCCTGGGATC
AAAGCCATAGTGAAGGACAGTGATGGACAGCCGACGGCAGTTGGGATTCGTGAATTGCTGCCCTCTGGTT
ATGTGTGGGAGGGCTAACTCGAGAGATCCTAATCAACCTCTGG
Features (pLannotate 1.2.2; 27 found; start..end, strand, type, name):
    571..681     +  CDS            nef (fragment): NEF_SIVS4 - Experimental evidence at protein level: Swiss-Prot protein existence level 1. Interferes with TCR signaling from the cell membrane. Interacts with CD247/TCRZ (TCR zeta chain) and exert potent down- regulation of cell surface TCR/CD3 complexes. From Simian immunodeficiency virus (isolate F236/smH4) (SIV-sm) (Simian immunodeficiency virus sooty mangabey monkey).
    724..904     +  LTR            5' LTR (truncated): truncated 5' long terminal repeat (LTR) from HIV-1
   1037..1141    +  promoter       AmpR promoter: bla
   1142..2002    +  CDS            AmpR: β-lactamase; bla; confers resistance to ampicillin, carbenicillin, and related antibiotics
   2173..2761    +  rep_origin     ori: high-copy-number ColE1/pMB1/pBR322/pUC origin of replication
   2944..2998    +  CDS            lacI (fragment): lac repressor; lacI; The lac repressor binds to the lac operator to inhibit transcription in E. coli. This inhibition can be relieved by adding lactose or isopropyl-β-D-thiogalactopyranoside (IPTG).
   3004..3097    +  rep_origin     SV40 ori (fragment): SV40 origin of replication
   3122..3159    +  CDS            lacI (fragment): lac repressor; lacI; The lac repressor binds to the lac operator to inhibit transcription in E. coli. This inhibition can be relieved by adding lactose or isopropyl-β-D-thiogalactopyranoside (IPTG).
   3172..3193    +  protein_bind   CAP binding site: CAP binding activates transcription in the presence of cAMP. E. coli catabolite activator protein
   3208..3238    +  promoter       lac promoter: promoter for the E. coli lac operon
   3246..3262    +  protein_bind   lac operator: The lac repressor binds to the lac operator to inhibit transcription in E. coli. This inhibition can be relieved by adding lactose or isopropyl-β-D-thiogalactopyranoside (IPTG). lac repressor encoded by lacI
   3296..3379    +  polyA_signal   SV40 poly(A) signal (fragment): SV40 polyadenylation signal
   3546..3875    +  CDS            nef (fragment): NEF_HV1BR - Experimental evidence at protein level: Swiss-Prot protein existence level 1. Extracellular Nef protein targets CD4(+) T-lymphocytes for apoptosis by interacting with CXCR4 surface receptors (PubMed:14990729). From Human immunodeficiency virus type 1 group M subtype B (isolate BRU/LAI) (HIV-1).
   3923..4180    +  LTR            5' LTR (truncated): truncated 5' long terminal repeat (LTR) from HIV-1
   4227..4352    +  misc_feature   HIV-1 Ψ: packaging signal of human immunodeficiency virus type 1
   4336..4674    +  CDS            HIV-1 gag (fragment): gag protein from human immunodeficiency virus 1; gag
   4849..5082    +  misc_feature   RRE: The Rev response element (RRE) of HIV-1 allows for Rev-dependent mRNA export from the nucleus to the cytoplasm.
   5459..5559    +  CDS            Rev (fragment): human immunodeficiency virus 1 (HIV-1) Rev protein; rev; enhances nuclear export of unspliced and incompletely spliced viral mRNAs
   5607..5724    +  misc_feature   cPPT/CTS: central polypurine tract and central termination sequence of HIV-1
   5776..6079    +  enhancer       CMV enhancer: human cytomegalovirus immediate early enhancer
   6080..6283    +  promoter       CMV promoter: human cytomegalovirus (CMV) immediate early promoter
   6376..8754    +  CDS            Smo: SMO_MOUSE - Also known as Smoh. Experimental evidence at protein level: Swiss-Prot protein existence level 1. G protein-coupled receptor that probably associates with the patched protein (PTCH) to transduce the hedgehog's proteins signal. Binding of sonic hedgehog (SHH) to its receptor patched is thought to prevent normal inhibition by patched of smoothened (SMO) (By similarity). Required for the accumulation of KIF7, GLI2 and GLI3 in the cilia. Interacts with DLG5 at the ciliary base to induce the accumulation of KIF7 and GLI2 at the ciliary tip for GLI2 activation (PubMed:25644602). From Mus
   8764..8829    +  CDS            3xFLAG: three tandem FLAG® epitope tags, followed by an enterokinase cleavage site
   8863..9090    +  CDS            ubiquitin: human ubiquitin C; Homo sapiens UBC
   9113..9698    +  misc_feature   IRES2: internal ribosome entry site (IRES) of the encephalomyocarditis virus (EMCV)
   9699..10097   +  CDS            BSD: blasticidin S deaminase; Aspergillus terreus BSD; confers resistance to blasticidin
  10111..576     +  misc_feature   WPRE (across the origin): woodchuck hepatitis virus posttranscriptional regulatory element
