[The description below was written by a language model from this plasmid's Addgene catalogue record and pLannotate feature annotations shown in this document.]
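Description:
GP736 is a lentiviral transfer plasmid of about 10.1 kb, built on the pHAGE ("Phage") HIV-1-derived backbone, for expressing mouse Smoothened fused at its C terminus to a FLAG tag and ubiquitin. It is propagated in E. coli through a high-copy ColE1/pUC-type origin with ampicillin selection (β-lactamase). The viral portion is bounded by two HIV-1 LTR segments, both annotated as truncated. It contains the Ψ packaging signal with an adjoining gag fragment, the Rev response element for Rev-dependent nuclear export of the genomic RNA, and the cPPT/CTS element that aids nuclear import of the reverse-transcribed genome. Short nef, rev, lacI, SV40 and lac promoter/operator annotations appear to be backbone remnants rather than functional units.

The payload is a single bicistronic cassette driven by the CMV immediate-early enhancer and promoter. The first open reading frame encodes wild-type mouse Smo, the seven-pass transmembrane transducer of Hedgehog signalling, followed in the same orientation by a 3xFLAG epitope and a single ubiquitin unit annotated as matching human UBC. An EMCV IRES then allows translation of blasticidin S deaminase from the same transcript, so blasticidin-resistant transduced cells should also express the fusion. A WPRE downstream enhances transcript stability and expression.

The stated purpose is expression of Smo-FLAG-Ub, and the associated study concerns how ubiquitin links Smoothened to intraflagellar transport in Hedgehog signalling. This is consistent with using the construct to test how a permanently attached ubiquitin affects Smoothened behaviour. The depositor and repository-sequenced records carry identical annotations and differ by one nucleotide in length, within the IRES region.
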