Addgene plasmid #164532: GP736
Purpose: Express Smo-FLAG-Ub
Depositing lab: Gregory Pazour. Depositing organization: University of Massachusetts, Worcester. Publication: Ubiquitin links smoothened to intraflagellar transport to regulate Hedgehog signaling. Desai PB, Stuck MW, Lv B, Pazour GJ. J Cell Biol. 2020 Jul 6;219(7). pii: 151798. doi: 10.1083/jcb.201912104. PubMed 32435793.
Backbone
  Vector backbone: Phage lentivirus
  Vector type: Lentiviral
  Selectable markers: Blasticidin
Growth in bacteria
  Bacterial resistance: Ampicillin, 100 μg/mL
  Growth temperature: 37°C
  Growth strain: NEB Stable
  Copy number: High Copy
Gene/Insert
  Gene/Insert name: Smoothened
  Species: M. musculus (mouse)
  Mutation: WT
  Entrez Gene: Smo (a.k.a. E130215L21Rik, Smoh, bnb, smoothened)
  Promoter: CMV
  Tag / fusion protein: FLAG-Ub (C terminal on insert)
  Cloning method: Gibson Cloning
Terms and licenses: Academic/Nonprofit Terms; Industry Terms: Not Available to Industry
How to cite: GP736 was a gift from Gregory Pazour (Addgene plasmid # 164532 ; http://n2t.net/addgene:164532 ; RRID:Addgene_164532)
